Addgene plasmid #148303: pAc5.1C-FlucV5His6-PolyA-HhR_AB
Purpose: Insect Expression of PolyA-HhR
Depositing lab: Elisa Izaurralde. Depositing organization: Max Planck Institute for Developmental Biology.
Backbone
  Vector backbone: Unknown
  Vector type: Insect Expression
Growth in bacteria
  Bacterial resistance: Ampicillin, 100 μg/mL
  Growth temperature: 37°C
  Growth strain: DH5alpha
  Copy number: Low Copy
Gene/Insert
  Gene/Insert name: PolyA-HhR
  Species: Other
  Cloning method: Unknown
Terms and licenses: Academic/Nonprofit Terms; Industry Terms: Not Available to Industry
Depositor comments: Plasmids from this collection were made available to the research community and donated after the lab closed. Please note that the sequence provided by the depositing laboratory may be theoretical/predicted or based on Sanger sequencing results. There may be discrepancies between sequencing results obtained by Addgene and the depositor sequence. If an Addgene verified sequence is not available, please contact before placing your order to request that our lab fully sequence the plasmid.
How to cite: pAc5.1C-FlucV5His6-PolyA-HhR_AB was a gift from Elisa Izaurralde (Addgene plasmid # 148303 ; http://n2t.net/addgene:148303 ; RRID:Addgene_148303)
