[The description below was written by a language model from this plasmid's Addgene catalogue record and pLannotate feature annotations shown in this document.]
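Description:
pAc5.1C-FlucV5His6-PolyA-HhR_AB is an insect-cell expression plasmid of about 7 kb. The catalogue lists its backbone as unknown, although the name and annotated parts point to a pAc5.1-type vector. It is maintained in E. coli through a ColE1/pUC-family origin and selected with ampicillin via the β-lactamase gene and its own promoter. The record lists the plasmid as low copy even though the annotated origin is of the high-copy type. A fragment of a tetracycline efflux gene is also detected next to the origin. As it is partial, it is presumably a non-functional remnant rather than a usable marker.

The expression unit is driven by the Drosophila melanogaster actin 5C promoter, a strong constitutive promoter commonly used in Drosophila cell lines. It directs transcription of firefly luciferase followed by a V5 epitope tag. The name also indicates a His6 tag, which was not picked up by the annotation. Downstream of the reporter lies the insert described as PolyA-HhR. The annotation shows a hammerhead ribozyme derived from the tobacco ringspot virus satellite RNA, while the name implies a preceding DNA-encoded poly(A) stretch that is not annotated as a feature. In such a design, self-cleavage by the ribozyme would generate the mRNA 3′ end, leaving a templated poly(A) tract instead of a tail added by cleavage and polyadenylation. Consistent with this, only a fragment of the SV40 poly(A) signal is annotated, and it lies in reverse orientation.

The record gives the purpose only as insect expression of PolyA-HhR. The architecture suggests a luciferase reporter for studying how a defined 3′ end affects mRNA translation or stability, but that use is not explicitly stated.
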