Features (pLannotate 1.2.2; 9 found; start..end, strand, type, name):
      1..2510    +  promoter       Ac5 promoter: Drosophila melanogaster actin 5C promoter
   2536..4182    +  CDS            luciferase: firefly luciferase; luc
   4204..4245    +  CDS            V5 tag: epitope tag from simian virus 5
   4345..4443    -  polyA_signal   SV40 poly(A) signal (fragment): SV40 polyadenylation signal
   4574..4625    +  misc_RNA       sTRSV HHRz: hammerhead ribozyme from the tobacco ringspot virus satellite RNA (Khvorova et al., 2003)
   4652..5100    +  CDS            TcR (fragment): tetracycline efflux protein; tet; confers resistance to tetracycline
   5146..5734    -  rep_origin     ori: high-copy-number ColE1/pMB1/pBR322/pUC origin of replication
   5905..6765    -  CDS            AmpR: β-lactamase; bla; confers resistance to ampicillin, carbenicillin, and related antibiotics
   6766..6870    -  promoter       AmpR promoter: bla
>Addgene plasmid #148303 | pAc5.1C-FlucV5His6-PolyA-HhR_AB | addgene full sequence | sequence record 355950 | Addgene NGS Result
CATGAATGGCATCAACTCTGAATCAAATCTTTGCAGATGCACCTACTTCTCATTTCCACTGTCACATCAT
TTTTCCAGATCTCGCTGCCTGTTATGTGGCCCACAAACCAAGACACGTTTTATGGCCATTAAAGCTGGCT
GATCGTCGCCAAACACCAAATACATAATGAATATGTACACATTCGAGAAAGAAGCGATCAAAGAAGCGTC
TTCGGGCGGAGTAGGAGAATGCGGAGGAGAAGGAGAACGAGCTGATCTAGTATCTCTCCACAATCCAATG
CCAACTGACCAACTGGCCATATTCGGAGCAATTTGAAGCCAATTTCCATCGCCTGGCGATCGCTCCATTC
TTGGCTATATGTTTTTCACCGTTACCCGGGGCCATTTTCAAAGACTCGTCGGCAAGATAAGATTGTGTCA
CTCGCTGTCTCTCTTCATTTGTCGAAGAATGCTGAGGAATTTCGCGATGACGTCGGCGAGTATTTTGAAG
AATGAGAATAATTTGTATTTATACGAAAATCAGTTAGTGGAATTTTCTACAAAAACATGTTATCTATAGA
TAATTTTGTTGCAAAATATGTTGACTATGACAAAGATTGTATGTATATACCTTTAATGTATTCTCATTTT
CTTATGTATTTATAATGGCAATGATGATACTGATGATATTTTAAGATGATGCCAGACCAAAAGGCTTGAA
TTTCTGCGTCTTTTGCCGAACGCAGTGCATGTGCAATTGTTGTTTTTTGGAATATTCAATTTTCGGACTG
TCCGCTTTGATTTCAGTTTCTTGGCTTATTCAAAAAGCAAAGTAAAGCCAAAAAAGCGAGATGGCAATAC
CAAATGCGGCAAAACGGTAGTGGAAGGAAAGGGGTGCGGGGCAGCGGAAGGAAGGGTGGGGCGGGGCGTG
GCGGGGTCTGTGGCTGGGCGCGACGTCACCGACGTTGGAGCCACTCCTTTGACCATGTGTGCGTGTGTGT
ATTATTCGTGTCTCGCCACTCGCCGGTTGTTTTTTTCTTTTTATGCTGCGCTCTCTCTAGCGCCATCTCG
CTTACGCATGCTCAACGCACCGCATGTTGCCGTTTCCTTTTATGCGTCATTTTGGCTCGAAATAGGCAAT
TATTTAAACAAAGATTAGTCAACGAAAACGCTAAAATAAATAAGTCTACAATATGGTTACTTATTGCCAT
GTGTGTGCAGCCAACGATAGCAACAAAAGCAACAACACAGGTGGCTTTCCCTCTTTCACTTTTTGTTTGC
AAGCCGCGTGCGAGCAAGACGGCACGACCGGCAAACGCAATTACGCTGACAAAGAGCAGACGAAGTTTTG
GCGAAAAACATCAAGGCGCCTGATACGAATGCATTTGCAATAACAATTGCGATATTTAATATTGTTTATG
AAGCTGTTTGACTTCAAAACACACAAAAAAAAAAATAAAACAAATTATTTGAAAGAGAATTAGGAATCGG
ACGCTTATCGTTAGGGTAACAACAAGAAATGCTTACTGAGTCACAGCCTCTGGAAAACTGCCGCAAGCCA
GAGAGAGAGAGAAAAAGAGGGAGAGCAGCTTAGACCGCATGTGCTTGTGTGTGAGGCGTCTCTCTCTTCG
TCTCTGTTGCGCAAACGCATAGACTGCACTGAAAAAATCGATTACCTATTTTTTATGAATGAATATTTGC
ACTATTACTATTCAAAACTATTAAGATAGCAATCACATTCAATAGCCAAATACTATACCACCTGAGCGAT
GCAACGAAATGATCAATTTGAGCAAAAATGCTGCATATTTAGGACGGCATCATTATAGAAATGCTTCTTG
CTGTGTACTTTTCTCTCGTCTGGCAGCTGTTTCGCCGTTATTGTTAAAACCGGCTTAAGTTAGGTGTGTT
TTCTACGACTAGTGAATGCCCTACTAGAAGATGTGTGTTGCACAAAATGTCCCTGGAATAACCAATTTGA
AGTGCAGATAGCAGTAAACGTAAGCTAATATGAATATTATTTAACTGTAATGTTTTAATATCGCTGGACA
TTACTAATAAACCCACTATAAACACATGTACATATGTATGTTTTGGCATACAATGAGTAGTTGGGGAAAA
AATGTGTAAAAGCACCGTGACCATCACAGCATAAAGATAACCAGCTGAAGTATCGAATATGAGTAACCCC
CAAATTGAATCACATGCCGCAACTGATAGGACCCATGGAAGTACACTCTTCATGGCGATATACAAGACAC
ACACAAGCACGAACACCCAGTTGCGGAGGAAATTCTCCGTAAATGAAAACCCAATCGGCGAACAATTCAT
ACCCATATATGGTAAAAGTTTTGAACGCGACTTGAGAGCGGAGAGCATTGCGGCTGATAAGGTTTTAGCG
CTAAGCGGGCTTTATAAAACGGGCTGCGGGACCAGTTTTCATATCACTACCGTTTGAGTTCTTGTGCTGT
GTGGATACTCCTCCCGACACAAAGCCGCTCCATCAGCCAGCAGTCGTCTAATCCAGAGACCCCGGATCGG
GGTACCAACATGGCCGAAGACGCCAAAAACATAAAGAAAGGCCCGGCACCATTCTATCCACTAGAGGATG
GAACCGCTGGAGAGCAACTGCATAAGGCTATGAAGAGATACGCCCTGGTTCCTGGAACAATTGCTTTTAC
AGATGCACATATCGAGGTGAACATCACGTACGCGGAATACTTCGAAATGTCCGTTCGGTTGGCAGAAGCT
ATGAAACGATATGGGCTGAATACAAATCACAGAATCGTCGTATGCAGTGAAAACTCTCTTCAATTCTTTA
TGCCGGTGTTGGGCGCGTTATTTATCGGAGTTGCAGTTGCGCCCGCGAACGGCATTTATAATGAACGTGA
ATTGCTCAACAGTATGAACATTTCGCAGCCTACCGTAGTGTTTGTTTCCAAAAAGGGGTTGCAAAAAATT
TTGAACGTGCAAAAAAAATTACCAATAATCCAGAAAATTATTATCATGGATTCTAAAACGGATTACCAGG
GATTTCAGTCGATGTACACGTTCGTCACATCTCATCTACCTCCCGGTTTTAATGAATACGATTTTGTACC
AGAGTCCTTTGATCGTGACAAAACAATTGCACTGATAATGAATTCCTCTGGATCTACTGGGTTACCTAAG
GGTGTGGCCCTTCCGCATAGAACTGCCTGCGTCAGATTCTCGCATGCCAGAGATCCTATTTTTGGCAATC
AAATCATTCCGGATACTGCGATTTTAAGTGTTGTTCCATTCCATCACGGTTTTGGAATGTTTACTACACT
CGGATATTTGATATGTGGATTTCGAGTCGTCTTAATGTATAGATTTGAAGAAGAGCTGTTTTTACGATCC
CTTCAGGATTACAAAATTCAAAGTGCGTTGCTAGTACCAACCCTATTTTCATTCTTCGCCAAAAGCACTC
TGATTGACAAATACGATTTATCTAATTTACACGAAATTGCTTCTGGGGGCGCACCTCTTTCGAAAGAAGT
CGGGGAAGCGGTTGCAAAACGCTTCCATCTTCCAGGGATACGACAAGGATATGGGCTCACTGAGACTACA
TCAGCTATTCTGATTACACCCGAGGGGGATGATAAACCGGGCGCGGTCGGTAAAGTTGTTCCATTTTTTG
AAGCGAAGGTTGTGGATCTGGATACCGGGAAAACGCTGGGCGTTAATCAGAGAGGCGAATTATGTGTCAG
AGGACCTATGATTATGTCCGGTTATGTAAACAATCCGGAAGCGACCAACGCCTTGATTGACAAGGATGGA
TGGCTACATTCTGGAGACATAGCTTACTGGGACGAAGACGAACACTTCTTCATAGTTGACCGCTTGAAGT
CTTTAATTAAATACAAAGGGTATCAGGTGGCCCCCGCTGAATTGGAATCGATATTGTTACAACACCCCAA
CATCTTCGACGCGGGCGTGGCAGGTCTTCCCGACGATGACGCCGGTGAACTTCCCGCCGCCGTTGTTGTT
TTGGAGCACGGAAAGACGATGACGGAAAAAGAGATCGTGGATTACGTCGCCAGTCAAGTAACAACCGCGA
AAAAGTTGCGCGGAGGAGTTGTGTTTGTGGACGAAGTACCGAAAGGTCTTACCGGAAAACTCGACGCAAG
AAAAATCAGAGAGATCCTCATAAAGGCCAAGAAGGGCGGAAAGTCCAAATTGGCTCGAGGTCACCCATTC
GAAGGTAAGCCTATCCCTAACCCTCTCCTCGGTCTCGATTCTACGCGTACCGGTCATCATCACCATCACC
ATTGAGTTTAAACCCGCTGATCAGCCTCGACTGTGCCTTCTAAGGCCTGAGCTCGCTGATCAGCCTCGAT
CGAGGATCCAGACATGATAAGATACATTGATGAGTTTGGACAAACCACAACTAGAATGCAGTGAAAAAAA
TGCTTTATTTGTGAAATTTGTGATGCTATTGCTGCGGCCGCATACAAAGGATCTGGCTGCTAAAAAAAAA
AAAAAAAAAAAAAAAAAAAAAAAAAAAAAAAAAAAAAAAAAAAAAAAAAAAAAAAAAAAAAAAAAAAAAA
AAAAAAAAAAAAAAAAAAACCCCCCTGTCACCGGATGTGTTTTCCGGTCTGATGAGTCCGTGAGGACGAA
ACAGGGAATTCGATATCAAGCTTATCGATACCGTCGACCGATGCCCTTGAGAGCCTTCAACCCAGTCAGC
TCCTTCCGGTGGGCGCGGGGCATGACTATCGTCGCCGCACTTATGACTGTCTTCTTTATCATGCAACTCG
TAGGACAGGTGCCGGCAGCGCTCTGGGTCATTTTCGGCGAGGACCGCTTTCGCTGGAGCGCGACGATGAT
CGGCCTGTCGCTTGCGGTATTCGGAATCTTGCACGCCCTCGCTCAAGCCTTCGTCACTGGTCCCGCCACC
AAACGTTTCGGCGAGAAGCAGGCCATTATCGCCGGCATGGCGGCCGACGCGCTGGGCTACGTCTTGCTGG
CGTTCGCGACGCGAGGCTGGATGGCCTTCCCCATTATGATTCTTCTCGCTTCCGGCGGCATCGGGATGCC
CGCGTTGCAGGCCATGCTGTCCAGGCAGGTAGATGACGACCATCAGGGACAGCTTCAAGGCCAGCAAAAG
GCCAGGAACCGTAAAAAGGCCGCGTTGCTGGCGTTTTTCCATAGGCTCCGCCCCCCTGACGAGCATCACA
AAAATCGACGCTCAAGTCAGAGGTGGCGAAACCCGACAGGACTATAAAGATACCAGGCGTTTCCCCCTGG
AAGCTCCCTCGTGCGCTCTCCTGTTCCGACCCTGCCGCTTACCGGATACCTGTCCGCCTTTCTCCCTTCG
GGAAGCGTGGCGCTTTCTCATAGCTCACGCTGTAGGTATCTCAGTTCGGTGTAGGTCGTTCGCTCCAAGC
TGGGCTGTGTGCACGAACCCCCCGTTCAGCCCGACCGCTGCGCCTTATCCGGTAACTATCGTCTTGAGTC
CAACCCGGTAAGACACGACTTATCGCCACTGGCAGCAGCCACTGGTAACAGGATTAGCAGAGCGAGGTAT
GTAGGCGGTGCTACAGAGTTCTTGAAGTGGTGGCCTAACTACGGCTACACTAGAAGGACAGTATTTGGTA
TCTGCGCTCTGCTGAAGCCAGTTACCTTCGGAAAAAGAGTTGGTAGCTCTTGATCCGGCAAACAAACCAC
CGCTGGTAGCGGTGGTTTTTTTGTTTGCAAGCAGCAGATTACGCGCAGAAAAAAAGGATCTCAAGAAGAT
CCTTTGATCTTTTCTACGGGGTCTGACGCTCAGTGGAACGAAAACTCACGTTAAGGGATTTTGGTCATGA
GATTATCAAAAAGGATCTTCACCTAGATCCTTTTAAATTAAAAATGAAGTTTTAAATCAATCTAAAGTAT
ATATGAGTAAACTTGGTCTGACAGTTACCAATGCTTAATCAGTGAGGCACCTATCTCAGCGATCTGTCTA
TTTCGTTCATCCATAGTTGCCTGACTCCCCGTCGTGTAGATAACTACGATACGGGAGGGCTTACCATCTG
GCCCCAGTGCTGCAATGATACCGCGAGACCCACGCTCACCGGCTCCAGATTTATCAGCAATAAACCAGCC
AGCCGGAAGGGCCGAGCGCAGAAGTGGTCCTGCAACTTTATCCGCCTCCATCCAGTCTATTAATTGTTGC
CGGGAAGCTAGAGTAAGTAGTTCGCCAGTTAATAGTTTGCGCAACGTTGTTGCCATTGCTGCAGGCATCG
TGGTGTCACGCTCGTCGTTTGGTATGGCTTCATTCAGCTCCGGTTCCCAACGATCAAGGCGAGTTACATG
ATCCCCCATGTTGTGCAAAAAAGCGGTTAGCTCCTTCGGTCCTCCGATCGTTGTCAGAAGTAAGTTGGCC
GCAGTGTTATCACTCATGGTTATGGCAGCACTGCATAATTCTCTTACTGTCATGCCATCCGTAAGATGCT
TTTCTGTGACTGGTGAGTACTCAACCAAGTCATTCTGAGAATAGTGTATGCGGCGACCGAGTTGCTCTTG
CCCGGCGTCAACACGGGATAATACCGCGCCACATAGCAGAACTTTAAAAGTGCTCATCATTGGAAAACGT
TCTTCGGGGCGAAAACTCTCAAGGATCTTACCGCTGTTGAGATCCAGTTCGATGTAACCCACTCGTGCAC
CCAACTGATCTTCAGCATCTTTTACTTTCACCAGCGTTTCTGGGTGAGCAAAAACAGGAAGGCAAAATGC
CGCAAAAAAGGGAATAAGGGCGACACGGAAATGTTGAATACTCATACTCTTCCTTTTTCAATATTATTGA
AGCATTTATCAGGGTTATTGTCTCATGAGCGGATACATATTTGAATGTATTTAGAAAAATAAACAAATAG
GGGTTCCGCGCACATTTCCCCGAAAAGTGCCACCTGACGTCTAAGAAACCATTATTATCATGACATTAAC
CTATAAAAATAGGCGTATCACGAGGCCCTTTCGTCTTCAAGAATTAATTCTATATTCTAAAAACACAAAT
GATACTTCTAAAAAAAAAT
